>Addgene plasmid #211237 | pBiT3.1-N_DAW1:1-415 | addgene full sequence | sequence record 425931 | Addgene NGS Result
AAGACGCGTTAATTAAGACGTCGGCAGTGAAAAAAATGCTTTATTTGTGAAATTTGTGATGCTATTGCTT
TATTTGTAACCATTATAAGCTGCAATAAACAAGTTAACAACAACAATTGCATTCATTTTATGTTTCAGGT
TCAGGGGGAGGTGTGGGAGGTTTTTTAAAGCAAGTAAAACCTCTACAAATGTGGTATGGCTGATTATGAT
CCGCGGCCGCAATACGTCGACGTTATCAGCTGACTTCGTACGAGAGCCTAGGATTATGGCGCGCCACTAG
TTATTAATAGTAATCAATTACGGGGTCATTAGTTCATAGCCCATATATGGAGTTCCGCGTTACATAACTT
ACGGTAAATGGCCCGCCTGGCTGACCGCCCAACGACCCCCGCCCATTGACGTCAATAATGACGTATGTTC
CCATAGTAACGCCAATAGGGACTTTCCATTGACGTCAATGGGTGGAGTATTTACGGTAAACTGCCCACTT
GGCAGTACATCAAGTGTATCATATGCCAAGTCCGCCCCCTATTGACGTCAATGACGGTAAATGGCCCGCC
TGGCATTATGCCCAGTACATGACCTTACGGGACTTTCCTACTTGGCAGTACATCTACGTATTAGTCATCG
CTATTACCATGGTGATGCGGTTTTGGCAGTACACCAATGGGCGTGGATAGCGGTTTGACTCACGGGGATT
TCCAAGTCTCCACCCCATTGACGTCAATGGGAGTTTGTTTTGGCACCAAAATCAACGGGACTTTCCAAAA
TGTCGTAATAACCCCGCCCCGTTGACGCAAATGGGCGGTAGGCGTGTACGGTGGGAGGTCTATATAAGCA
GAGCTGGTTTAGTGAACCGTCAGATCACTAGAATCTTTATTGCGGTAGTTTATCACAGTTAAATTGCTAA
CGCAGTCAGTGCTTCTGACACAACAGTCTCGAACTTAAGCTGCAGAAGTTGGTCGTGAGGCACTGGGCAG
GTAAGTATCAAGGTTACAAGACAGGTTTAAGGAGACCAATAGAAACTGGGCTTGTCGAGACAGAGAAGAC
TCTTGCGTTTCTGATAGGCACCTATTGGTCTTACTGACATCCACTTTGCCTTTCTCTCCACAGGTGTCCA
CTCCCAGTTCAATTACAGCTCTTAAGGCTAGAGTATTAATACGACTCACTATAGGGGTTAGCGATCGCCA
TGGTGAGCGGCTGGCGGCTGTTCAAGAAGATTAGCGGGAGCTCCGGTGGCTCGAGCGGTATGAAGCTCAA
GAGCCTCCTGCTCCGGTATTACCCGCCAGGAATTATGTTGGAATATGAAAAACATGGAGAATTAAAGACT
AAGTCCATAGATTTGCTTGATCTTGGTCCCAGCACTGATGTCAGTGCGTTAGTAGAAGAAATCCAGAAGG
CAGAACCTCTACTCACAGCTTCACGAACAGAGCAAGTCAAACTTTTGATACAGAGGTTGCAAGAGAAACT
CGGCCAGAACAGCAATCACACGTTCTATCTTTTTAAGGTTCTCAAAGCACATATATTGCCACTGACTAAT
GTTGCACTTAACAAATCGGGCTCATGCTTTATCACAGGAAGCTATGATCGGACGTGCAAGCTCTGGGACA
CTGCGTCTGGAGAGGAGCTGAACACGCTGGAGGGCCACAGGAATGTGGTTTATGCCATAGCATTCAACAA
TCCTTACGGTGACAAAATCGCCACTGGGTCCTTTGATAAAACTTGTAAACTCTGGAGTGTGGAAACAGGA
AAATGTTACCATACCTTCAGGGGTCATACAGCAGAAATAGTGTGTTTATCATTTAACCCTCAAAGCACAT
TGGTGGCGACTGGAAGTATGGACACAACAGCCAAATTGTGGGACATTCAGAATGGCGAGGAAGTTTACAC
CTTAAGAGGACATTCTGCCGAAATCATCTCCTTGTCATTTAACACCTCAGGAGACAGAATCATCACGGGG
TCTTTTGATCATACCGTTGTAGTGTGGGACGCTGATACTGGAAGGAAGGTAAATATCTTAATTGGTCATT
GTGCTGAGATTAGCAGTGCCTCATTCAATTGGGATTGCTCTCTAATATTAACTGGCTCTATGGACAAAAC
CTGCAAGCTGTGGGATGCTACAAATGGAAAATGTGTGGCAACCTTAACAGGCCATGATGATGAAATACTA
GACAGCTGCTTTGATTACACTGGAAAGCTTATTGCAACTGCTTCAGCTGATGGAACAGCAAGAATTTTCA
GTGCTGCCACAAGAAAATGCATTGCCAAACTGGAAGGTCATGAAGGTGAAATTTCAAAGATTTCTTTCAA
CCCTCAAGGGAACCATCTTCTAACTGGCAGCTCTGACAAAACGGCTAGAATCTGGGATGCTCAGACTGGC
CAGTGCCTCCAGGTTCTTGAGGGGCACACTGATGAAATCTTTTCATGTGCTTTCAACTATAAAGGCAACA
TAGTCATTACAGGCAGCAAGGATAATACCTGTAGGATATGGCGTTAATCTAGAGGTCAAGCTTCGGGGGT
TTAAACCTGCAGGCATGCAAGCTGATTTGGCTGCTGCCACCGCTGAGCAAGGCCGCTTCGAGCAGACATG
ATAAGATACATTGATGAGTTTGGACAAACCACAACTAGAATGCAGTGAAAAAAATGCTTTATTTGTGAAA
TTTGTGATGCTATTGCTTTATTTGTAACCATTATAAGCTGCAATAAACAAGTTAACAACAACAATTGCAT
TCATTTTATGTTTCAGGTTCAGGGGGAGATGTGGGAGGTTTTTTTAAGCAAGTAAAACCTCTACAAATGT
GGTAAAATCTTAATTAAGACTTCTAATATAACTTCGTATAGCATACATTATACGAAGTTATGGTTCCACT
GTTGACAATTAATCATCGGCATAGTATATCGGCATAGTATAATACGACAAGGTGAGGAACTAAACCCAGG
AGGCAGATCATGATTGAACAAGATGGATTGCACGCAGGTTCTCCGGCCGCTTGGGTGGAGAGGCTATTCG
GCTATGACTGGGCACAACAGACAATCGGCTGCTCTGATGCCGCCGTGTTCCGGCTGTCAGCGCAGGGGCG
CCCGGTTCTTTTTGTCAAGACCGACCTGTCCGGTGCCCTGAATGAACTGCAGGACGAGGCAGCGCGGCTA
TCGTGGCTGGCCACGACGGGCGTTCCTTGCGCAGCTGTGCTCGACGTTGTCACTGAAGCGGGAAGGGACT
GGCTGCTATTGGGCGAAGTGCCGGGGCAGGATCTCCTGTCATCTCACCTTGCTCCTGCCGAGAAAGTATC
CATCATGGCTGATGCAATGCGGCGGCTGCATACGCTTGATCCGGCTACCTGCCCATTCGACCACCAAGCG
AAACATCGCATCGAGCGAGCACGTACTCGGATGGAAGCCGGTCTTGTCGATCAGGATGATCTGGACGAAG
AGCATCAGGGGCTCGCGCCAGCCGAACTGTTCGCCAGGCTCAAGGCGCGCATGCCCGACGGCGAGGATCT
CGTCGTGACCCATGGCGATGCCTGCTTGCCGAATATCATGGTGGAAAATGGCCGCTTTTCTGGATTCATC
GACTGTGGCCGGCTGGGTGTGGCGGACCGCTATCAGGACATAGCGTTGGCTACCCGTGATATTGCTGAAG
AGCTTGGCGGCGAATGGGCTGACCGCTTCCTCGTGCTTTACGGTATCGCCGCTCCCGATTCGCAGCGCAT
CGCCTTCTATCGCCTTCTTGACGAGTTCTTCTGATTCGAAATGACCGACCAAGCGACGCCCAACCGGTAT
CAGCTCACTCAAAGGCGGTAATACGGTTATCCACAGAATCAGGGGATAACGCAGGAAAGAACATGTGAGC
AAAAGGCCAGCAAAAGGCCAGGAACCGTAAAAAGGCCGCGTTGCTGGCGTTTTTCCATAGGCTCCGCCCC
CCTGACGAGCATCACAAAAATCGACGCTCAAGTCAGAGGTGGCGAAACCCGACAGGACTATAAAGATACC
AGGCGTTTCCCCCTGGAAGCTCCCTCGTGCGCTCTCCTGTTCCGACCCTGCCGCTTACCGGATACCTGTC
CGCCTTTCTCCCTTCGGGAAGCGTGGCGCTTTCTCATAGCTCACGCTGTAGGTATCTCAGTTCGGTGTAG
GTCGTTCGCTCCAAGCTGGGCTGTGTGCACGAACCCCCCGTTCAGCCCGACCGCTGCGCCTTATCCGGTA
ACTATCGTCTTGAGTCCAACCCGGTAAGACACGACTTATCGCCACTGGCAGCAGCCACTGGTAACAGGAT
TAGCAGAGCGAGGTATGTAGGCGGTGCTACAGAGTTCTTGAAGTGGTGGCCTAACTACGGCTACACTAGA
AGGACAGTATTTGGTATCTGCGCTCTGCTGAAGCCAGTTACCTTCGGAAAAAGAGTTGGTAGCTCTTGAT
CCGGCAAACAAACCACCGCTGGTAGCGGTGGTTTTTTTGTTTGCAAGCAGCAGATTACGCGCAGAAAAAA
AGGATTTCAAGAAGATCCTTTGATCTTTTCTACGGGGTCTGACGCTCAGTGGAACGAAAACTCACGTTAA
GGGATTTTGGTCATGAGATTATCAAAAAGGATCTTCACCTAGATCCTTTTATAGTCCGGAATCGTCACAC
AAAAAACCAACACACAGATGTAATGAAAATAAAGATATTTTATTGCGGCCATCGTGATGGCTAGAGTTTA
GCCCTCCCACACATAACCAGAGGGCAGCAATTCACGAATCCCAACTGCCGTCGGCTGTCCATCACTGTCC
TTCACTATGGCTTTGATCCCAGGATGCAGATCGAGAAGCACCTGTCGGCACCGTCCGCAGGGGCTCAAGA
TGCCCCTGTTCTCATTTCCGATCGCGACGATACAAGTCAGGTTGCCAGCTGCCGCAGCAGCAGCAGTGCC
CAGCACCACGAGTTCTGCACAAGGTCCCCCAGTAAAATGATATACATTGACACCAGTGAAGATGCGGCCG
TCGCTAGAGAGAGCTGCGCTGGCGACGCTGTAGTCTTCAGAGATGGGGATGCTGTTGATTGTAGCCGTTG
CTCTTTCAATGAGGGTGGATTCTTCTTGAGACAAAGGCTTGGCCATGGTGGCGCTAGTGTCAGAAGAATC
GAGCTTTTTGCAAAAGCCTAGGCCTCCAAAAAAGCCTCCTCACTACTTCTGGAATAGCTCAGAGGCCGAG
GCGGCCTCGGCCTCTGCATAAATAAAAAAAATTAGTCAGCCATGGGGCGGAGAATGGGCGGAACTGGGCG
GAGTTAGGGGCGGGATGGGCGGAGTTAGGGGCGGGACTATGGTTGCTGACTAATTGAGATGCATGCTTTG
CATACTTCTGCCTGCTGGGGAGCCTGGGGACTTTCCACACCTGGTTGCTGACTAATTGAGATGCATGCTT
TGCATACTTCTGCCTGCTGGGGAGCCTGGGGACTTTCCACACCCTAACTGACACACATTCCACAGCTGGT
TCTTTCCGCCTCAGAAGGTACCTAACCAAGTTCCTCTTTCAGAGGTTATTTCAGGCCATGGTGCTGCGC
Features (pLannotate 1.2.2; 17 found; start..end, strand, type, name):
     24..105     -  polyA_signal   SV40 poly(A) signal: SV40 polyadenylation signal
    128..211     -  CDS            large T antigen (fragment): large T antigen from SV40 (simian virus 40)
    276..641     +  enhancer       CMV enhancer: human cytomegalovirus immediate early enhancer
    643..842     +  promoter       CMV promoter: human cytomegalovirus (CMV) immediate early promoter
    981..1113    +  intron         chimeric intron: chimera between introns from human β-globin and immunoglobulin heavy chain genes
   1157..1175    +  promoter       T7 promoter: promoter for bacteriophage T7 RNA polymerase
   1250..1825    +  CDS            DAW1 (fragment): DAW1_HUMAN - Also known as WDR69. Experimental evidence at protein level: Swiss-Prot protein existence level 1. May play a role in axonemal outer row dynein assembly. From Homo sapiens (Human).
   2525..2543    +  misc_feature   MCS (fragment): pUC18/19 multiple cloning site
   2592..2713    -  polyA_signal   SV40 poly(A) signal: SV40 polyadenylation signal
   2736..2804    -  CDS            large T antigen (fragment): large T antigen from SV40 (simian virus 40)
   2828..2861    +  protein_bind   loxP: Cre-mediated recombination occurs in the 8-bp core sequence (GCATACAT). Cre recombinase
   2871..2918    +  promoter       EM7 promoter: synthetic bacterial promoter&nbsp
   2950..3741    +  CDS            neo: KKA2_KLEPN - Also known as kan, nptII. Experimental evidence at protein level: Swiss-Prot protein existence level 1. Resistance to kanamycin, neomycin, paromomycin, ribostamycin, butirosin and gentamicin B. From Klebsiella pneumoniae.
   3902..4490    -  rep_origin     ori: high-copy-number ColE1/pMB1/pBR322/pUC origin of replication
   4616..4664    -  polyA_signal   poly(A) signal: synthetic polyadenylation signal
   4688..5086    -  CDS            BSD: blasticidin S deaminase; Aspergillus terreus BSD; confers resistance to blasticidin
   5117..5474    -  promoter       SV40 promoter: SV40 enhancer and early promoter
