[The description below was written by a language model from this plasmid's Addgene catalogue record and pLannotate feature annotations shown in this document.]
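Description:
pBiT3.1-N_DAW1:1-415 is a mammalian expression plasmid built on Promega's pBiT3.1-N backbone, carrying full-length wild-type human DAW1 (also known as WDR69, ODA16 or DNAAF18; residues M1–R415, 1245 bp) fused at its N terminus to the HiBiT peptide through a short glycine-serine linker. The coding sequence was derived from a Mammalian Gene Collection clone and inserted by ligation-independent cloning between XhoI and XbaI sites that remain intact. Transcription is driven by the CMV immediate-early enhancer and promoter, followed by a chimeric β-globin/immunoglobulin intron that aids mRNA processing, and terminated by an SV40 polyadenylation signal. A T7 promoter upstream of the insert serves as a sequencing primer site and would allow in vitro transcription. The automated annotation labels only the first part of the open reading frame as DAW1, but the spacing to the downstream cloning site is consistent with the full-length insert.

The plasmid replicates at high copy in E. coli from a ColE1/pUC-type origin and is selected with kanamycin through the neo (nptII) gene, which the feature table shows under the bacterial EM7 promoter, preceded by a loxP site. The catalogue lists G418 as the mammalian selection. However, the annotated sequence shows no obvious eukaryotic promoter directly upstream of neo, and it does contain a separate SV40 promoter-driven blasticidin S deaminase cassette with a synthetic poly(A) signal, so the two sources differ on the mammalian marker.

HiBiT is a small peptide that complements the LgBiT fragment to reconstitute NanoLuc luciferase activity, giving a luminescent readout of tagged protein abundance. DAW1 is a WD40-repeat protein, and the construct was deposited with a study of the ligandability of that protein class. The record does not state which specific assays it was used in.
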