Addgene plasmid #211237: pBiT3.1-N_DAW1:1-415
Purpose: Mammalian expression of full-length human DAW1. N-terminal HiBiT tag.
Depositing lab: Cheryl Arrowsmith. Depositing organization: University of Toronto. Publication: A Target Class Ligandability Evaluation of WD40 Repeat-Containing Proteins. Ackloo S, Li F, Szewczyk M, Seitova A, Loppnau P, Zeng H, Xu J, Ahmad S, Arnautova YA, Baghaie AJ, Beldar S, Bolotokova A, Centrella PA, Chau I, Clark MA, Cuozzo JW, Dehghani-Tafti S, Disch JS, Dong A, Dumas A, Feng JA, Ghiabi P, Gibson E, Gilmer J, Goldman B, Green SR, Guie MA, Guilinger JP, Harms N, Herasymenko O, Houliston S, Hutchinson A, Kearnes S, Keefe AD, Kimani SW, Kramer T, Kutera M, Kwak HA, Lento C, Li Y, Liu J, Loup J, Machado RAC, Mulhern CJ, Perveen S, Righetto GL, Riley P, Shrestha S, Sigel EA, Silva M, Sintchak MD, Slakman BL, Taylor RD, Thompson J, Torng W, Underkoffler C, von Rechenberg M, Walsh RT, Watson I, Wilson DJ, Wolf E, Yadav M, Yazdi AK, Zhang J, Zhang Y, Santhakumar V, Edwards AM, Barsyte-Lovejoy D, Schapira M, Brown PJ, Halabelian L, Arrowsmith CH. J Med Chem. 2025 Jan 23;68(2):1092-1112. doi: 10.1021/acs.jmedchem.4c02010. Epub 2024 Nov 4. PubMed 39495097.
Backbone
  Vector backbone: pBiT3.1-N
  Backbone manufacturer: Promega
  Vector type: Mammalian Expression
  Selectable markers: Neomycin (select with G418)
Growth in bacteria
  Bacterial resistance: Kanamycin, 50 μg/mL
  Growth temperature: 37°C
  Growth strain: DH5alpha
  Copy number: High Copy
Gene/Insert
  Gene/Insert name: DAW1:M1-R415 (alt name: WDR69)
  Species: H. sapiens (human)
  Insert size (bp): 1245
  Mutation: wild type
  Entrez Gene: DAW1 (a.k.a. DNAAF18, ODA16, WDR69)
  Promoter: CMV
  Tag / fusion protein: MVSGWRLFKKISGSSGGSSG (N terminal on insert)
  Cloning method: Ligation Independent Cloning
  Sequencing primers: 5′ T7; 3′ TTGCTCAGCGGTGGCAGCAG
Resource information
  A portion of this plasmid was derived from a plasmid made by: Mammalian Gene Collection (BC036377)
Terms and licenses: Academic/Nonprofit Terms; Industry Terms: Not Available to Industry
Depositor comments: 5' Cloning Site: Xho1 (not destroyed), 3' Cloning Site: Xba1 (not destroyed).
How to cite: pBiT3.1-N_DAW1:1-415 was a gift from Cheryl Arrowsmith (Addgene plasmid # 211237 ; http://n2t.net/addgene:211237 ; RRID:Addgene_211237)
