>Addgene plasmid #211237 | pBiT3.1-N_DAW1:1-415 | depositor partial sequence | sequence record 411952 | Insert sequence
ATGAAGCTCAAGAGCCTCCTGCTCCGGTATTACCCGCCAGGAATTATGTTGGAATATGAAAAACATGGAG
AATTAAAGACTAAGTCCATAGATTTGCTTGATCTTGGTCCCAGCACTGATGTCAGTGCGTTAGTAGAAGA
AATCCAGAAGGCAGAACCTCTACTCACAGCTTCACGAACAGAGCAAGTCAAACTTTTGATACAGAGGTTG
CAAGAGAAACTCGGCCAGAACAGCAATCACACGTTCTATCTTTTTAAGGTTCTCAAAGCACATATATTGC
CACTGACTAATGTTGCACTTAACAAATCGGGCTCATGCTTTATCACAGGAAGCTATGATCGGACGTGCAA
GCTCTGGGACACTGCGTCTGGAGAGGAGCTGAACACGCTGGAGGGCCACAGGAATGTGGTTTATGCCATA
GCATTCAACAATCCTTACGGTGACAAAATCGCCACTGGGTCCTTTGATAAAACTTGTAAACTCTGGAGTG
TGGAAACAGGAAAATGTTACCATACCTTCAGGGGTCATACAGCAGAAATAGTGTGTTTATCATTTAACCC
TCAAAGCACATTGGTGGCGACTGGAAGTATGGACACAACAGCCAAATTGTGGGACATTCAGAATGGCGAG
GAAGTTTACACCTTAAGAGGACATTCTGCCGAAATCATCTCCTTGTCATTTAACACCTCAGGAGACAGAA
TCATCACGGGGTCTTTTGATCATACCGTTGTAGTGTGGGACGCTGATACTGGAAGGAAGGTAAATATCTT
AATTGGTCATTGTGCTGAGATTAGCAGTGCCTCATTCAATTGGGATTGCTCTCTAATATTAACTGGCTCT
ATGGACAAAACCTGCAAGCTGTGGGATGCTACAAATGGAAAATGTGTGGCAACCTTAACAGGCCATGATG
ATGAAATACTAGACAGCTGCTTTGATTACACTGGAAAGCTTATTGCAACTGCTTCAGCTGATGGAACAGC
AAGAATTTTCAGTGCTGCCACAAGAAAATGCATTGCCAAACTGGAAGGTCATGAAGGTGAAATTTCAAAG
ATTTCTTTCAACCCTCAAGGGAACCATCTTCTAACTGGCAGCTCTGACAAAACGGCTAGAATCTGGGATG
CTCAGACTGGCCAGTGCCTCCAGGTTCTTGAGGGGCACACTGATGAAATCTTTTCATGTGCTTTCAACTA
TAAAGGCAACATAGTCATTACAGGCAGCAAGGATAATACCTGTAGGATATGGCGT
